>Addgene plasmid #153838 | pGBW-m4252810 | addgene full sequence | sequence record 304509 | Ginkgo NGS Result
CACCATGGGCTATATAAACGTTTTCGCTTTTCCGTTTACGATATATAGTCTACTCTTGTGCAGAATGAAT
TCTCGTAACTACATAGCACAAGTAGATGTAGTTAACTTTAATCTCACAGAAAACCTTTACTTTCAGTCGA
TGAGTGACAAAATCATTCATCTAACCGATGACTCCTTTGATACAGACGTGTTGAAGGCCGATGGTGCGAT
ACTGGTAGATTTCTGGGCTGAATGGTGTGGCCCGTGCAAGATGATCGCACCCATTCTGGACGAGATCGCC
GACGAGTATCAAGGAAAATTAACTGTCGCTAAGCTTAATATAGATCAGAACCCAGGGACGGCACCTAAAT
ACGGCATCAGGGGAATACCTACCCTCCTGCTCTTTAAGAATGGGGAAGTTGCCGCGACAAAAGTGGGAGC
CCTGTCTAAGGGCCAGCTAAAAGAGTTCTTGGACGCTAACCTGGCAGGTTCAGGCTCGGGGCACATGCAC
CATCACCATCACCATAGCAGCGGGCTCGTGCCACGCGGCTAAGCTAGCTTGACTGACTGAGATACAGCGT
ACCTTCAGCTCACAGACATGATAAGATACATTGATGAGTTTGGACAAACCACAACTAGAATGCAGTGAAA
AAAATGCTTTATTTGTGAAATTTGTGATGCTATTGCTTTATTTGTAACCATTATAAGCTGCAATAAACAA
GTTAACAACAACAATTGCATTCATTTTATGTTTCAGGTTCAGGGGGAGGTGTGGGAGGTTTTTTAAAGCA
AGTAAAACCTCTACAAATGTGGTATTGGCCCATCTCTATCGGTATCGTAGCATAACCCCTTGGGGCCTCT
AAACGGGTCTTGAGGGGTTTTTTGTGCCCCTCGGGCCGGATTGCTATCTACCGGCATTGGCGCAGAAAAA
AATGCCTGATGCGACGCTGCGCGTCTTATACTCCCACATATGCCAGATTCAGCAACGGATACGGCTTCCC
CAACTTGCCCACTTCCATACGTGTCCTCCTTACCAGAAATTTATCCTTAAGGTCGTCAGCTATCCTGCAG
GCGATCTCTCGATTTCGATCAAGACATTCCTTTAATGGTCTTTTCTGGACACCACTAGGGGTCAGAAGTA
GTTCATCAAACTTTCTTCCCTCCCTAATCTCATTGGTTACCTTGGGCTATCGAAACTTAATTAACCAGTC
AAGTCAGCTACTTGGCGAGATCGACTTGTCTGGGTTTCGACTACGCTCAGAATTGCGTCAGTCAAGTTCG
ATCTGGTCCTTGCTATTGCACCCGTTCTCCGATTACGAGTTTCATTTAAATCATGTGAGCAAAAGGCCAG
CAAAAGGCCAGGAACCGTAAAAAGGCCGCGTTGCTGGCGTTTTTCCATAGGCTCCGCCCCCCTGACGAGC
ATCACAAAAATCGACGCTCAAGTCAGAGGTGGCGAAACCCGACAGGACTATAAAGATACCAGGCGTTTCC
CCCTGGAAGCTCCCTCGTGCGCTCTCCTGTTCCGACCCTGCCGCTTACCGGATACCTGTCCGCCTTTCTC
CCTTCGGGAAGCGTGGCGCTTTCTCATAGCTCACGCTGTAGGTATCTCAGTTCGGTGTAGGTCGTTCGCT
CCAAGCTGGGCTGTGTGCACGAACCCCCCGTTCAGCCCGACCGCTGCGCCTTATCCGGTAACTATCGTCT
TGAGTCCAACCCGGTAAGACACGACTTATCGCCACTGGCAGCAGCCACTGGTAACAGGATTAGCAGAGCG
AGGTATGTAGGCGGTGCTACAGAGTTCTTGAAGTGGTGGCCTAACTACGGCTACACTAGAAGAACAGTAT
TTGGTATCTGCGCTCTGCTGAAGCCAGTTACCTTCGGAAAAAGAGTTGGTAGCTCTTGATCCGGCAAACA
AACCACCGCTGGTAGCGGTGGTTTTTTTGTTTGCAAGCAGCAGATTACGCGCAGAAAAAAAGGATCTCAA
GAAGATCCTTTGATCTTTTCTACGGGGTCTGACGCTCAGTGGAACGAAAACTCACGTTAAGGGATTTTGG
TCATGAGATTATCAAAAAGGATCTTCACCTAGATCCTTTTAAATTAAAAATGAAGTTTTAAATCAATCTA
AAGTATATATGAGTAAACTTGGTCTGACAGTTACCAATGCTTAATCAGTGAGGCACCTATCTCAGCGATC
TGTCTATTTCGTTCATCCATAGTTGCATTTAAATTTCCGAACTCTCCAAGGCCCTCGTCGGAAAATCTTC
AAACCTTTCGTCCGATCCATCTTGCAGGCTACCTCTCGAACGAACTATCGCAAGTCTCTTGGCCGGCCTT
GCGCCTTGGCTATTGCTTGGCAGCGCCTATCGCCAGGTATTACTCCAATCCCGAATATCCGAGATCGGGA
TCACCCGAGAGAAGTTCAACCTACATCCTCAATCCCGATCTATCCGAGATCCGAGGAATATCGAAATCGG
GGCGCGCCTGGCCTCCGCGCCGGGTTTTGGCGCCTCCCGCGGGCGCCCCCCTCGTCACGGCGAGCGCTGC
CACGTCAGACGAAGGGCGCAGGAGCGTCCTGATCCTTCCGCCCGGACGCTCAGGACAGCGGCCCGCTGCT
CATAAGACTCGGCCTTAGAACCCCAGTATCAGCAGAAGGACATTTTAGGACGGGACTTGGGTGACTCTAG
GGCACTGGTTTTCTTTCCAGAGAGCGGAACAGGCGAGGAAAAGTAGTCCCTTCTCGGCGATTCTGCGGAG
GGATCTCCGTGGGGCGGTGAACGCCGATGATTATATAAGGACGCGCCGGGTGTGGCACAGCTAGTTCCGT
CGCAGCCGGGATTTGGGTCGCGGTTCTTGTTTGTGGATCGCTGTGATCGTCACTTGGTGAGTAGCGGGCT
GCTGGGCTGGCCGGGGCTTTCGTGGCCGCCGGGCCGCTCGGTGGGACGGAAGCGTGTGGAGAGACCGCCA
AGGGCTGTAGTCTGGGTCCGCGAGCAAGGTTGCCCTGAACTGGGGGTTGGGGGGAGCGCAGCAAAATGGC
GGCTGTTCCCGAGTCTTGAATGGAAGACGCTTGTGAGGCGGGCTGTGAGGTCGTTGAAACAAGGTGGGGG
GCATGGTGGGCGGCAAGAACCCAAGGTCTTGAGCCCTTCGCTAATGCGGGAAAGCTCTTATTCGGGTGAG
ATGGGCTGGGCACCATCTGGGGACCCTGACGTGAAGTTTGTCACTGACTGGAGAACTCGGTTTGTCGTCT
GTTGCGGGGGCGGCAGTTATGGCGGTGCCGTTGGGCAGTGCACCCGTACCTTTGGGAGCGCGCGCCCTCG
TCGTGTCGTGACGTCACCCGTTCTGTTGGCTTATAATGCAGGGTGGGGCCACCAGCCGGTAGGTGTGCGG
TAGGCTTTTCTCCGTCGCAGGACGCAGGGTTCGGGCCTAGGGTAGGCTCTCCTGAATCGACAGGCGCCGG
ACCTCTGGTGAGGGGAGGGATAAGTGAGGCGTCAGTTTCTTTGGTCGGTTTTATGTACCTATCTTCTTAA
GTAGCTGAAGCTCCGGTTTTGAACTATGCGCTCGGGGTTGGCGAGTGTGTTTTGTGAAGTTTTTTAGGCA
CCTTTTGAAATGTAATCATTTGGGTCAATATGTAATTTTCAGTGTTAGACTTGTAAATTGTCCGCTAAAT
TCTGGCCGTTTTTGGCTTTTTTGTTAGACAACATGACCGAGTACAAGCCCACGGTGCGCCTCGCCACCCG
CGACGACGTCCCCAGGGCCGTACGCACCCTCGCCGCCGCGTTCGCCGACTACCCCGCCACGCGCCACACC
GTCGATCCGGACCGCCACATCGAGCGGGTCACCGAGCTGCAAGAACTCTTCCTCACGCGCGTCGGGCTCG
ACATCGGCAAGGTGTGGGTCGCGGACGACGGCGCCGCGGTGGCGGTCTGGACCACGCCGGAGAGCGTCGA
AGCGGGGGCGGTGTTCGCCGAGATCGGCCCGCGCATGGCCGAGTTGAGCGGTTCCCGGCTGGCCGCGCAG
CAACAGATGGAGGGCCTCCTGGCGCCGCACCGGCCCAAGGAGCCCGCGTGGTTCCTGGCCACCGTCGGCG
TCTCGCCCGACCACCAGGGCAAGGGTCTGGGCAGCGCCGTCGTGCTCCCCGGAGTGGAGGCCGCCGAGCG
CGCCGGGGTGCCCGCCTTCCTGGAGACCTCCGCGCCCCGCAACCTCCCCTTCTACGAGCGGCTCGGCTTC
ACCGTCACCGCCGACGTCGAGGTGCCCGAAGGACCGCGCACCTGGTGCATGACCCGCAAGCCCGGTGCCT
AGGCTAGTATGTAAGCCTAGTCTTAGATAATAAAATCGCTATCCATCGAAGATGGATGTGTGTTGGTTTT
TTGTGTGTGTAACGCTAGGCGCGCCTGGTGTACCGAGAACGATCCTCTCAGTGCGAGTCTCGACGATCCA
TATCGTTGCTTGGCAGTCAGCCAGTCGGAATCCAGCTTGGGACCCAGGAAGTCCAATCGTCAGATATTGT
ACTCAAGCCTGGTCACGGCAGCGTACCGATCTGTTTAAACCTAGATATTGATAGTCTGATCGGTCAACGT
ATAATCGAGTCCTAGCTTTTGCAAACATCTATCAAGAGACAGGATCAGCAGGAGGCTTTCGCATGAGTAT
TCAACATTTCCGTGTCGCCCTTATTCCCTTTTTTGCGGCATTTTGCCTTCCTGTTTTTGCTCACCCAGAA
ACGCTGGTGAAAGTAAAAGATGCTGAAGATCAGTTGGGTGCGCGAGTGGGTTACATCGAACTGGATCTCA
ACAGCGGTAAGATCCTTGAGAGTTTTCGCCCCGAAGAACGCTTTCCAATGATGAGCACTTTTAAAGTTCT
GCTATGTGGCGCGGTATTATCCCGTATTGACGCCGGGCAAGAGCAACTCGGTCGCCGCATACACTATTCT
CAGAATGACTTGGTTGAGTATTCACCAGTCACAGAAAAGCATCTTACGGATGGCATGACAGTAAGAGAAT
TATGCAGTGCTGCCATAACCATGAGTGATAACACTGCGGCCAACTTACTTCTGACAACGATTGGAGGACC
GAAGGAGCTAACCGCTTTTTTGCACAACATGGGGGATCATGTAACTCGCCTTGATCGTTGGGAACCGGAG
CTGAATGAAGCCATACCAAACGACGAGCGTGACACCACGATGCCTGTAGCAATGGCAACAACCTTGCGTA
AACTATTAACTGGCGAACTACTTACTCTAGCTTCCCGGCAACAGTTGATAGACTGGATGGAGGCGGATAA
AGTTGCAGGACCACTTCTGCGCTCGGCCCTTCCGGCTGGCTGGTTTATTGCTGATAAATCTGGAGCCGGT
GAGCGTGGGTCTCGCGGTATCATTGCAGCACTGGGGCCAGATGGTAAGCCCTCCCGTATCGTAGTTATCT
ACACGACGGGGAGTCAGGCAACTATGGATGAACGAAATAGACAGATCGCTGAGATAGGTGCCTCACTGAT
TAAGCATTGGTAACCGATTCTAGGTGCATTGGCGCAGAAAAAAATGCCTGATGCGACGCTGCGCGTCTTA
TACTCCCACATATGCCAGATTCAGCAACGGATACGGCTTCCCCAACTTGCCCACTTCCATACGTGTCCTC
CTTACCAGAAATTTATCCTTAAGATCCCGAATCGTTTAAACTCGACTCTGGCTCTATCGAATCTCCGTCG
TTTCGAGCTTACGCGAACAGCCGTGGCGCTCATTTGCTCGTCGGGCATCGAATCTCGTCAGCTATCGTCA
GCTTACCTTTTTGGCAGCGATCGCGGCTCCCGACATCTTGGACCATTAGCTCCACAGGTATCTTCTTCCC
TCTAGTGGTCATAACAGCAGCTTCAGCTACCTCTCAATTCAAAAAACCCCTCAAGACCCGTTTAGAGGCC
CCAAGGGGTTATGCTATCAATCGTTGCGTTACACACACAAAAAACCAACACACATCCATCTTCGATGGAT
AGCGATTTTATTATCTAACTGCTGATCGAGTGTAGCCAGATCTAGTAATCAATTACGGGGTCATTAGTTC
ATAGCCCATATATGGAGTTCCGCGTTACATAACTTACGGTAAATGGCCCGCCTGGCTGACCGCCCAACGA
CCCCCGCCCATTGACGTCAATAATGACGTATGTTCCCATAGTAACGCCAATAGGGACTTTCCATTGACGT
CAATGGGTGGAGTATTTACGGTAAACTGCCCACTTGGCAGTACATCAAGTGTATCATATGCCAAGTACGC
CCCCTATTGACGTCAATGACGGTAAATGGCCCGCCTGGCATTATGCCCAGTACATGACCTTATGGGACTT
TCCTACTTGGCAGTACATCTACGTATTAGTCATCGCTATTACCATGCTGATGCGGTTTTGGCAGTACATC
AATGGGCGTGGATAGCGGTTTGACTCACGGGGATTTCCAAGTCTCCACCCCATTGACGTCAATGGGAGTT
TGTTTTGGCACCAAAATCAACGGGACTTTCCAAAATGTCGTAACAACTCCGCCCCATTGACGCAAATGGG
CGGTAGGCGTGTACGGTGGGAGGTCTATATAAGCAGAGCTGGTTTAGTGAACCGTCAGATCAGATCTTTG
TCGATCCTACCATCCACTCGACACACCCGCCAGCGGCCGC
Features (pLannotate 1.2.2; 21 found; start..end, strand, type, name):
     49..108     +  ncRNA          Corona pk3: Accession: RF00165 - Coronavirus 3' UTR pseudoknot
    140..466     +  CDS            trxA: THIO_ECO57 - Experimental evidence at protein level: Swiss-Prot protein existence level 1. Participates in various redox reactions through the reversible oxidation of its active center dithiol to a disulfide and catalyzes dithiol-disulfide exchange reactions. From Escherichia coli O157:H7.
    488..505     +  CDS            6xHis: 6xHis affinity tag
    582..703     -  polyA_signal   SV40 poly(A) signal: SV40 polyadenylation signal
    726..795     -  CDS            large T antigen (fragment): large T antigen from SV40 (simian virus 40)
    818..864     +  terminator     T7 terminator: transcription terminator for bacteriophage T7 RNA polymerase
    894..1030    +  terminator     rrnG terminator: transcription terminator from the E. coli ribosomal RNA rrnG operon (Albrechtsen et al., 1991)
   1075..1146    +  misc_feature   3' β-globin insulator: insulator downstream of the human β-globin locus (Farrell et al., 2002)
   1372..1960    -  rep_origin     ori: high-copy-number ColE1/pMB1/pBR322/pUC origin of replication
   2132..2196    -  CDS            bla(M) (fragment): β-lactamase lacking the signal sequence; bla(M); allows cytosolic expression of β-lactamase
   2460..3669    +  promoter       UbC promoter: human ubiquitin C promoter
   3673..4270    +  CDS            PuroR (fragment): puromycin N-acetyltransferase; pac from Streptomyces; confers resistance to puromycin
   4299..4347    +  polyA_signal   poly(A) signal: synthetic polyadenylation signal
   4613..5473    +  CDS            AmpR: β-lactamase; bla; confers resistance to ampicillin, carbenicillin, and related antibiotics
   5486..5622    +  terminator     rrnG terminator: transcription terminator from the E. coli ribosomal RNA rrnG operon (Albrechtsen et al., 1991)
   5774..5845    +  misc_feature   5' β-globin insulator: insulator upstream of the human β-globin locus (Farrell et al., 2002)
   5850..5896    -  terminator     T7 terminator: transcription terminator for bacteriophage T7 RNA polymerase
   5914..5962    -  polyA_signal   poly(A) signal: synthetic polyadenylation signal
   6043..6346    +  enhancer       CMV enhancer: human cytomegalovirus immediate early enhancer
   6419..6436    -  promoter       CMV promoter (fragment): human cytomegalovirus (CMV) immediate early promoter
   6499..6550    +  promoter       CMVd2 promoter: truncated human cytomegalovirus (CMV) immediate early promoter that yields moderately reduced expression relative to the full-length promoter
