[The description below was written by a language model from this plasmid's Addgene catalogue record and pLannotate feature annotations shown in this document.]
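Description:
pGBW-m4252810 is a mammalian expression plasmid for the wild-type ORF10 protein of SARS-CoV-2, built on a pTwist_CMV_Puro_6 backbone from which an AarI site has been removed. It is propagated in E. coli as a high-copy plasmid through a ColE1/pUC-type origin and selected with ampicillin via a full-length β-lactamase gene. A separate cassette, in which the human ubiquitin C promoter drives puromycin N-acetyltransferase followed by a synthetic poly(A) signal, allows puromycin selection of transfected mammalian cells.

The short ORF10 insert (about 110 bp) is expressed from CMV immediate-early enhancer/promoter elements. The automated annotation does not label the ORF10 coding sequence itself. Instead, it marks a coronavirus 3' UTR pseudoknot motif in that region, consistent with ORF10 lying next to the 3' end of the viral genome. Downstream, the backbone supplies a C-terminal fusion described in the record as a TEV-cleavable thioredoxin tag. The feature table shows E. coli trxA followed by a 6xHis tag, although the TEV site is not annotated. Thioredoxin can help stabilise or solubilise a very small fusion partner, the His tag supports affinity purification or detection, and TEV cleavage would release ORF10 from the tag. Transcription of the fusion ends at an SV40 poly(A) signal. β-globin insulator elements, bacterial rrnG and T7 terminators, and an additional synthetic poly(A) signal flank the expression unit, which helps isolate it from read-through originating in neighbouring backbone sequences. The construct is suited to transient or puromycin-selected expression of tagged ORF10 in mammalian cells, for example for studies of this viral accessory protein.
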