Addgene plasmid #153838: pGBW-m4252810
Purpose: Mammalian expression plasmid for SARS-CoV-2 ORF10 protein
Depositing lab: Ginkgo Bioworks & Benjie Chen. Depositing organization: Ginkgo Bioworks.
Backbone
  Vector backbone: pTwist_CMV_Puro_6 with AarI site removed
  Backbone size w/o insert (bp): 6080
  Vector type: Mammalian Expression
  Selectable markers: Puromycin
Growth in bacteria
  Bacterial resistance: Ampicillin, 100 μg/mL
  Growth temperature: 37°C
  Growth strain: DH5alpha
  Copy number: High Copy
Gene/Insert
  Gene/Insert name: SARS-CoV-2 ORF10 protein
  Species: Severe acute respiratory syndrome coronavirus 2
  Insert size (bp): 110
  Mutation: wt
  Entrez Gene: ORF10 (a.k.a. GU280_gp11)
  Promoter: CMV
  Tag / fusion protein: Cleavable TEV;TRX (C terminal on backbone)
  Cloning method: Unknown
Resource information
  A portion of this plasmid was derived from a plasmid made by: GinkgoBioworks
Depositor comments: NCBI reference sequence: 43740576
How to cite: pGBW-m4252810 was a gift from Ginkgo Bioworks & Benjie Chen (Addgene plasmid # 153838 ; http://n2t.net/addgene:153838 ; RRID:Addgene_153838)
